>Addgene plasmid #152314 | pGBW-m4134513 | addgene full sequence | sequence record 313285 | Addgene NGS Result
CGTTACATAACTTACGGTAAATGGCCCGCCTGGCTGACCGCCCAACGACCCCCGCCCATTGACGTCAATA
ATGACGTATGTTCCCATAGTAACGCCAATAGGGACTTTCCATTGACGTCAATGGGTGGAGTATTTACGGT
AAACTGCCCACTTGGCAGTACATCAAGTGTATCATATGCCAAGTACGCCCCCTATTGACGTCAATGACGG
TAAATGGCCCGCCTGGCATTATGCCCAGTACATGACCTTATGGGACTTTCCTACTTGGCAGTACATCTAC
GTATTAGTCATCGCTATTACCATGCTGATGCGGTTTTGGCAGTACATCAATGGGCGTGGATAGCGGTTTG
ACTCACGGGGATTTCCAAGTCTCCACCCCATTGACGTCAATGGGAGTTTGTTTTGGCACCAAAATCAACG
GGACTTTCCAAAATGTCGTAACAACTCCGCCCCATTGACGCAAATGGGCGGTAGGCGTGTACGGTGGGAG
GTCTATATAAGCAGAGCTGGTTTAGTGAACCGTCAGATCAGATCTTTGTCGATCCTACCATCCACTCGAC
ACACCCGCCAGCGGCCGCCACCATGGCGGACAGCAACGGCACTATTACAGTCGAAGAGCTTAAGAAATTA
CTCGAGCAGTGGAATTTGGTAATAGGATTCCTGTTTCTAACGTGGATCTGTCTGCTGCAATTCGCATATG
CCAACCGGAATAGATTTCTCTACATCATTAAGTTGATCTTCCTGTGGCTGCTTTGGCCTGTGACCTTGGC
TTGCTTTGTTCTGGCCGCCGTGTACCGCATAAACTGGATTACCGGTGGGATCGCTATCGCAATGGCGTGC
CTCGTGGGCCTTATGTGGCTGTCCTATTTTATAGCCTCATTCCGACTCTTTGCTCGTACTAGGAGTATGT
GGTCTTTCAATCCCGAAACAAATATTTTACTAAACGTCCCGCTGCATGGGACCATTTTAACAAGACCATT
GCTAGAGAGCGAGCTCGTGATCGGCGCAGTTATACTGCGGGGACACCTCAGGATCGCCGGACACCATCTG
GGTCGCTGTGATATTAAAGACCTGCCCAAGGAAATAACAGTGGCTACCTCGCGTACTCTTTCATACTATA
AACTGGGAGCCAGCCAGAGAGTGGCCGGGGATTCTGGCTTCGCAGCATATAGTCGATACAGGATCGGGAA
CTACAAGCTGAATACGGACCACTCCTCCTCTAGTGATAATATTGCATTGCTCGTACAGGAAAACCTTTAC
TTTCAGTCGCACCATCACCATCACCATTAAGCTAGCTTGACTGACTGAGATACAGCGTACCTTCAGCTCA
CAGACATGATAAGATACATTGATGAGTTTGGACAAACCACAACTAGAATGCAGTGAAAAAAATGCTTTAT
TTGTGAAATTTGTGATGCTATTGCTTTATTTGTAACCATTATAAGCTGCAATAAACAAGTTAACAACAAC
AATTGCATTCATTTTATGTTTCAGGTTCAGGGGGAGGTGTGGGAGGTTTTTTAAAGCAAGTAAAACCTCT
ACAAATGTGGTATTGGCCCATCTCTATCGGTATCGTAGCATAACCCCTTGGGGCCTCTAAACGGGTCTTG
AGGGGTTTTTTGTGCCCCTCGGGCCGGATTGCTATCTACCGGCATTGGCGCAGAAAAAAATGCCTGATGC
GACGCTGCGCGTCTTATACTCCCACATATGCCAGATTCAGCAACGGATACGGCTTCCCCAACTTGCCCAC
TTCCATACGTGTCCTCCTTACCAGAAATTTATCCTTAAGGTCGTCAGCTATCCTGCAGGCGATCTCTCGA
TTTCGATCAAGACATTCCTTTAATGGTCTTTTCTGGACACCACTAGGGGTCAGAAGTAGTTCATCAAACT
TTCTTCCCTCCCTAATCTCATTGGTTACCTTGGGCTATCGAAACTTAATTAACCAGTCAAGTCAGCTACT
TGGCGAGATCGACTTGTCTGGGTTTCGACTACGCTCAGAATTGCGTCAGTCAAGTTCGATCTGGTCCTTG
CTATTGCACCCGTTCTCCGATTACGAGTTTCATTTAAATCATGTGAGCAAAAGGCCAGCAAAAGGCCAGG
AACCGTAAAAAGGCCGCGTTGCTGGCGTTTTTCCATAGGCTCCGCCCCCCTGACGAGCATCACAAAAATC
GACGCTCAAGTCAGAGGTGGCGAAACCCGACAGGACTATAAAGATACCAGGCGTTTCCCCCTGGAAGCTC
CCTCGTGCGCTCTCCTGTTCCGACCCTGCCGCTTACCGGATACCTGTCCGCCTTTCTCCCTTCGGGAAGC
GTGGCGCTTTCTCATAGCTCACGCTGTAGGTATCTCAGTTCGGTGTAGGTCGTTCGCTCCAAGCTGGGCT
GTGTGCACGAACCCCCCGTTCAGCCCGACCGCTGCGCCTTATCCGGTAACTATCGTCTTGAGTCCAACCC
GGTAAGACACGACTTATCGCCACTGGCAGCAGCCACTGGTAACAGGATTAGCAGAGCGAGGTATGTAGGC
GGTGCTACAGAGTTCTTGAAGTGGTGGCCTAACTACGGCTACACTAGAAGAACAGTATTTGGTATCTGCG
CTCTGCTGAAGCCAGTTACCTTCGGAAAAAGAGTTGGTAGCTCTTGATCCGGCAAACAAACCACCGCTGG
TAGCGGTGGTTTTTTTGTTTGCAAGCAGCAGATTACGCGCAGAAAAAAAGGATCTCAAGAAGATCCTTTG
ATCTTTTCTACGGGGTCTGACGCTCAGTGGAACGAAAACTCACGTTAAGGGATTTTGGTCATGAGATTAT
CAAAAAGGATCTTCACCTAGATCCTTTTAAATTAAAAATGAAGTTTTAAATCAATCTAAAGTATATATGA
GTAAACTTGGTCTGACAGTTACCAATGCTTAATCAGTGAGGCACCTATCTCAGCGATCTGTCTATTTCGT
TCATCCATAGTTGCATTTAAATTTCCGAACTCTCCAAGGCCCTCGTCGGAAAATCTTCAAACCTTTCGTC
CGATCCATCTTGCAGGCTACCTCTCGAACGAACTATCGCAAGTCTCTTGGCCGGCCTTGCGCCTTGGCTA
TTGCTTGGCAGCGCCTATCGCCAGGTATTACTCCAATCCCGAATATCCGAGATCGGGATCACCCGAGAGA
AGTTCAACCTACATCCTCAATCCCGATCTATCCGAGATCCGAGGAATATCGAAATCGGGGCGCGCCTGGT
GTACCGAGAACGATCCTCTCAGTGCGAGTCTCGACGATCCATATCGTTGCTTGGCAGTCAGCCAGTCGGA
ATCCAGCTTGGGACCCAGGAAGTCCAATCGTCAGATATTGTACTCAAGCCTGGTCACGGCAGCGTACCGA
TCTGTTTAAACCTAGATATTGATAGTCTGATCGGTCAACGTATAATCGAGTCCTAGCTTTTGCAAACATC
TATCAAGAGACAGGATCAGCAGGAGGCTTTCGCATGAGTATTCAACATTTCCGTGTCGCCCTTATTCCCT
TTTTTGCGGCATTTTGCCTTCCTGTTTTTGCTCACCCAGAAACGCTGGTGAAAGTAAAAGATGCTGAAGA
TCAGTTGGGTGCGCGAGTGGGTTACATCGAACTGGATCTCAACAGCGGTAAGATCCTTGAGAGTTTTCGC
CCCGAAGAACGCTTTCCAATGATGAGCACTTTTAAAGTTCTGCTATGTGGCGCGGTATTATCCCGTATTG
ACGCCGGGCAAGAGCAACTCGGTCGCCGCATACACTATTCTCAGAATGACTTGGTTGAGTATTCACCAGT
CACAGAAAAGCATCTTACGGATGGCATGACAGTAAGAGAATTATGCAGTGCTGCCATAACCATGAGTGAT
AACACTGCGGCCAACTTACTTCTGACAACGATTGGAGGACCGAAGGAGCTAACCGCTTTTTTGCACAACA
TGGGGGATCATGTAACTCGCCTTGATCGTTGGGAACCGGAGCTGAATGAAGCCATACCAAACGACGAGCG
TGACACCACGATGCCTGTAGCAATGGCAACAACCTTGCGTAAACTATTAACTGGCGAACTACTTACTCTA
GCTTCCCGGCAACAGTTGATAGACTGGATGGAGGCGGATAAAGTTGCAGGACCACTTCTGCGCTCGGCCC
TTCCGGCTGGCTGGTTTATTGCTGATAAATCTGGAGCCGGTGAGCGTGGGTCTCGCGGTATCATTGCAGC
ACTGGGGCCAGATGGTAAGCCCTCCCGTATCGTAGTTATCTACACGACGGGGAGTCAGGCAACTATGGAT
GAACGAAATAGACAGATCGCTGAGATAGGTGCCTCACTGATTAAGCATTGGTAACCGATTCTAGGTGCAT
TGGCGCAGAAAAAAATGCCTGATGCGACGCTGCGCGTCTTATACTCCCACATATGCCAGATTCAGCAACG
GATACGGCTTCCCCAACTTGCCCACTTCCATACGTGTCCTCCTTACCAGAAATTTATCCTTAAGATCCCG
AATCGTTTAAACTCGACTCTGGCTCTATCGAATCTCCGTCGTTTCGAGCTTACGCGAACAGCCGTGGCGC
TCATTTGCTCGTCGGGCATCGAATCTCGTCAGCTATCGTCAGCTTACCTTTTTGGCAGCGATCGCGGCTC
CCGACATCTTGGACCATTAGCTCCACAGGTATCTTCTTCCCTCTAGTGGTCATAACAGCAGCTTCAGCTA
CCTCTCAATTCAAAAAACCCCTCAAGACCCGTTTAGAGGCCCCAAGGGGTTATGCTATCAATCGTTGCGT
TACACACACAAAAAACCAACACACATCCATCTTCGATGGATAGCGATTTTATTATCTAACTGCTGATCGA
GTGTAGCCAGATCTAGTAATCAATTACGGGGTCATTAGTTCATAGCCCATATATGGAGTTCCG
Features (pLannotate 1.2.2; 18 found; start..end, strand, type, name):
      1..304     +  enhancer       CMV enhancer: human cytomegalovirus immediate early enhancer
    377..394     -  promoter       CMV promoter (fragment): human cytomegalovirus (CMV) immediate early promoter
    457..508     +  promoter       CMVd2 promoter: truncated human cytomegalovirus (CMV) immediate early promoter that yields moderately reduced expression relative to the full-length promoter
    583..1248    +  CDS            VME1_SARS2: Experimental evidence at protein level: Swiss-Prot protein existence level 1. Component of the viral envelope that plays a central role in virus morphogenesis and assembly via its interactions with other viral proteins (By similarity). Regulates the localization of S protein at cis-Golgi, the place of virus budding (PubMed:33229438). May act by binding cytoplasmic c-terminus of S (PubMed:33229438). From Severe acute respiratory syndrome coronavirus 2 (2019-nCoV) (SARS-CoV-2).
   1270..1287    +  CDS            6xHis: 6xHis affinity tag
   1340..1461    -  polyA_signal   SV40 poly(A) signal: SV40 polyadenylation signal
   1484..1553    -  CDS            large T antigen (fragment): large T antigen from SV40 (simian virus 40)
   1576..1622    +  terminator     T7 terminator: transcription terminator for bacteriophage T7 RNA polymerase
   1652..1788    +  terminator     rrnG terminator: transcription terminator from the E. coli ribosomal RNA rrnG operon (Albrechtsen et al., 1991)
   1833..1904    +  misc_feature   3' β-globin insulator: insulator downstream of the human β-globin locus (Farrell et al., 2002)
   2130..2718    -  rep_origin     ori: high-copy-number ColE1/pMB1/pBR322/pUC origin of replication
   2890..2954    -  CDS            bla(M) (fragment): β-lactamase lacking the signal sequence; bla(M); allows cytosolic expression of β-lactamase
   3464..4324    +  CDS            AmpR: β-lactamase; bla; confers resistance to ampicillin, carbenicillin, and related antibiotics
   4337..4473    +  terminator     rrnG terminator: transcription terminator from the E. coli ribosomal RNA rrnG operon (Albrechtsen et al., 1991)
   4625..4696    +  misc_feature   5' β-globin insulator: insulator upstream of the human β-globin locus (Farrell et al., 2002)
   4701..4747    -  terminator     T7 terminator: transcription terminator for bacteriophage T7 RNA polymerase
   4765..4813    -  polyA_signal   poly(A) signal: synthetic polyadenylation signal
   4844..4893    +  enhancer       CMV enhancer (fragment): human cytomegalovirus immediate early enhancer
