[The description below was written by a language model from this plasmid's Addgene catalogue record and pLannotate feature annotations shown in this document.]
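Description:
pGBW-m4134513 is a mammalian expression plasmid built on the pTwist_CMV_6 backbone that carries the wild-type membrane (M) glycoprotein gene of SARS-CoV-2. It is maintained in E. coli as a high-copy plasmid through a ColE1/pUC-type origin of replication and is selected with ampicillin via a full-length β-lactamase (AmpR) gene. The sequenced plasmid is about 4.9 kb. No mammalian selection marker is annotated, so the record suggests transient rather than stable expression.

The M coding sequence lies downstream of the human cytomegalovirus immediate-early enhancer and promoter elements, which drive strong constitutive transcription in most mammalian cell lines. According to the catalogue entry, the protein is fused at its C terminus to a TEV protease cleavage site followed by a 6xHis tag supplied by the backbone. The feature table annotates the 6xHis tag shortly after the M open reading frame, but the TEV site itself is not separately annotated. The tag allows detection or nickel-affinity purification, and TEV cleavage allows its later removal. Transcripts are terminated by an SV40 polyadenylation signal.

The backbone also includes bacterial T7 and rrnG terminators, short β-globin insulator elements and a synthetic poly(A) signal upstream of the CMV enhancer. These flank the expression and resistance cassettes and presumably limit transcriptional read-through between modules. M is a viral envelope component central to virion morphogenesis and assembly through its interactions with other viral proteins, including regulating the localization of the spike protein. The construct is therefore suited to expressing M in mammalian cells for localization, interaction, assembly or purification studies.
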