Addgene plasmid #152314: pGBW-m4134513
Purpose: Mammalian expression plasmid for SARS-CoV-2 M (membrane)
Depositing lab: Ginkgo Bioworks & Benjie Chen. Depositing organization: Ginkgo Bioworks.
Backbone
  Vector backbone: pTwist_CMV_6
  Backbone size w/o insert (bp): 4180
  Vector type: Mammalian Expression
Growth in bacteria
  Bacterial resistance: Ampicillin, 100 μg/mL
  Growth temperature: 37°C
  Growth strain: DH5alpha
  Copy number: High Copy
Gene/Insert
  Gene/Insert name: SARS-CoV-2 M (membrane) (alt names: membrane glycoprotein; M protein)
  Species: Severe acute respiratory syndrome coronavirus 2
  Insert size (bp): 662
  Mutation: wt
  Entrez Gene: M (a.k.a. GU280_gp05)
  Promoter: CMV
  Tag / fusion protein: Cleavable TEV;6xHis-003 (C terminal on backbone)
  Cloning method: Unknown
Resource information
  A portion of this plasmid was derived from a plasmid made by: GinkgoBioworks
Depositor comments: NCBI reference sequence: YP_009724393.1
How to cite: pGBW-m4134513 was a gift from Ginkgo Bioworks & Benjie Chen (Addgene plasmid # 152314 ; http://n2t.net/addgene:152314 ; RRID:Addgene_152314)
